>Addgene plasmid #96928 | FLAG-Atoh1 S331A | addgene full sequence | sequence record 182233 | Addgene NGS Result
GACGGATCGGGAGATCTCCCGATCCCCTATGGTGCACTCTCAGTACAATCTGCTCTGATGCCGCATAGTT
AAGCCAGTATCTGCTCCCTGCTTGTGTGTTGGAGGTCGCTGAGTAGTGCGCGAGCAAAATTTAAGCTACA
ACAAGGCAAGGCTTGACCGACAATTGCATGAAGAATCTGCTTAGGGTTAGGCGTTTTGCGCTGCTTCGCG
ATGTACGGGCCAGATATACGCGTTGACATTGATTATTGACTAGTTATTAATAGTAATCAATTACGGGGTC
ATTAGTTCATAGCCCATATATGGAGTTCCGCGTTACATAACTTACGGTAAATGGCCCGCCTGGCTGACCG
CCCAACGACCCCCGCCCATTGACGTCAATAATGACGTATGTTCCCATAGTAACGCCAATAGGGACTTTCC
ATTGACGTCAATGGGTGGAGTATTTACGGTAAACTGCCCACTTGGCAGTACATCAAGTGTATCATATGCC
AAGTACGCCCCCTATTGACGTCAATGACGGTAAATGGCCCGCCTGGCATTATGCCCAGTACATGACCTTA
TGGGACTTTCCTACTTGGCAGTACATCTACGTATTAGTCATCGCTATTACCATGGTGATGCGGTTTTGGC
AGTACATCAATGGGCGTGGATAGCGGTTTGACTCACGGGGATTTCCAAGTCTCCACCCCATTGACGTCAA
TGGGAGTTTGTTTTGGCACCAAAATCAACGGGACTTTCCAAAATGTCGTAACAACTCCGCCCCATTGACG
CAAATGGGCGGTAGGCGTGTACGGTGGGAGGTCTATATAAGCAGAGCTCTCTGGCTAACTAGAGAACCCA
CTGCTTACTGGCTTATCGAAATTAATACGACTCACTATAGGGAGACCCAAGCTGGCTAGCGTTTAAACTT
AAGCTTGGTACCGAGCTCGGATCCACTAGTCCAGTGTGGTGGAATTCATGGACTACAAAGACGATGATGA
TAAAGATTACAAAGATGACGATGACAAGGGGTCCCGCCTGCTGCATGCAGAAGAGTGGGCTGAGGTAAAA
GAGTTGGGGGACCACCATCGCCATCCCCAGCCGCACCACGTCCCGCCGCTGACGCCACAGCCACCTGCTA
CCCTGCAGGCGAGAGACCTTCCCGTCTACCCGGCAGAACTGTCCCTCCTGGATAGCACCGACCCACGCGC
CTGGCTGACTCCCACTTTGCAGGGCCTCTGCACGGCACGCGCCGCCCAGTATCTGCTGCATTCTCCCGAG
CTGGGTGCCTCCGAGGCCGCGGCGCCCCGGGACGAGGCTGACAGCCAGGGTGAGCTGGTAAGGAGAAGCG
GCTGTGGCGGCCTCAGCAAGAGCCCCGGGCCCGTCAAAGTACGGGAACAGCTGTGCAAGCTGAAGGGTGG
GGTTGTAGTGGACGAGCTTGGCTGCAGCCGCCAGCGAGCCCCTTCCAGCAAACAGGTGAATGGGGTACAG
AAGCAAAGGAGGCTGGCAGCAAACGCAAGGGAACGGCGCAGGATGCACGGGCTGAACCACGCCTTCGACC
AGCTGCGCAACGTTATCCCGTCCTTCAACAACGACAAGAAGCTGTCCAAATATGAGACCCTACAGATGGC
CCAGATCTACATCAACGCTCTGTCGGAGTTGCTGCAGACTCCCAATGTCGGAGAGCAACCGCCGCCGCCC
ACAGCTTCCTGCAAAAATGACCACCATCACCTTCGCACCGCCTCCTCCTATGAAGGAGGTGCGGGCGCCT
CTGCGGTAGCTGGGGCTCAGCCAGCCCCGGGAGGGGGCCCGAGACCTACCCCGCCCGGGCCTTGCCGGAC
TCGCTTCTCAGGCCCAGCTTCCTCTGGGGGTTACTCGGTGCAGCTGGACGCTTTGCACTTCCCAGCCTTC
GAGGACAGGGCCCTAACAGCGATGATGGCACAGAAGGACCTGTCGCCTTCGCTGCCCGGGGGCATCCTGC
AGCCTGTACAGGAGGACAACAGCAAAACATCTCCCAGAGCCCACAGAAGTGACGGAGAGTTTTCCCCCCA
CTCTCATTACAGTGACTCTGATGAGGCCAGTTAGTCTAGAGGGCCCGTTTAAACCCGCTGATCAGCCTCG
ACTGTGCCTTCTAGTTGCCAGCCATCTGTTGTTTGCCCCTCCCCCGTGCCTTCCTTGACCCTGGAAGGTG
CCACTCCCACTGTCCTTTCCTAATAAAATGAGGAAATTGCATCGCATTGTCTGAGTAGGTGTCATTCTAT
TCTGGGGGGTGGGGTGGGGCAGGACAGCAAGGGGGAGGATTGGGAAGACAATAGCAGGCATGCTGGGGAT
GCGGTGGGCTCTATGGCTTCTGAGGCGGAAAGAACCAGCTGGGGCTCTAGGGGGTATCCCC
[124 nt withheld, positions 2372-2495]
C
[91 nt withheld, positions 2497-2587]
A
[49 nt withheld, positions 2589-2637]
CCTTTGACGTTGGAGTCCACGTTCTTT
[37 nt withheld, positions 2665-2701]
ACCCTATCTCGGTCTATTCTTTTGATTTATAAGGGATTTTGCCGATTTCGGCCTATTGGTTAAAAAATGA
GCTGATTTAACAAAAATTTAACGCGAATTAATTCTGTGGAATGTGTGTCAGTTAGGGTGTGGAAAGTCCC
CAGGCTCCCCAGCAGGCAGAAGTATGCAAAGCATGCATCTCAATTAGTCAGCAACCATGTGTGGAAAGTC
CCCAGGCTCCCCAGCAGGCAGAAGTATGCAAAGCATGCATCTCAATTAGTCAGCAACCATAGTCCCGCCC
CTAACTCCGCCCATCCCGCCCCTAACTCCGCCCAGTTCCGCCCATTCTCCGCCCCATGGCTGACTAATTT
TTTTTATTTATGCAGAGGCCGAGGCCGCCTCTGCCTCTGAGCTATTCCAGAAGTAGTGAGGAGGCTTTTT
TGGAGGCCTAGGCTTTTGCAAAAAGCTCCCGGGAGCTTGTATATCCATTTTCGGATCTGATCAAGAGACA
GGATGAGGATCGTTTCGCATGATTGAACAAGATGGATTGCACGCAGGTTCTCCGGCCGCTTGGGTGGAGA
GGCTATTCGACTATGACTGGGCACAACAGACAATCGGCTGCTCTGATGCCGCCGTGTTCCGGCTGTCAGC
GCAGGGGCGCCCGGTTCTTTTTGTCAAGACCGACCTGTCCGGTGCCCTGAATGAACTGCAGGACGAGGCA
GCGCGGCTATCGTGGCTGGCCACGACGGGCGTTCCTTGCGCAGCTGTGCTCGACGTTGTCACTGAAGCGG
GAAGGGACTGGCTGCTATTGGGCGAAGTGCCGGGGCAGGATCTCCTGTCATCTCACCTTGCTCCTGCCGA
GAAAGTATCCATCATGGCTGATGCAATGCGGCGGCTGCATACGCTTGATCCGGCTACCTGCCCATTCGAC
CACCAAGCGAAACATCGCATCGAGCGAGCACGTACTCGGATGGAAGCCGGTCTTGTCGATCAGGATGATC
TGGACGAAGAGCATCAGGGGCTCGCGCCAGCCGAACTGTTCGCCAGGCTCAAGGCGCGCATGCCCGACGG
CGAGGATCTCGTCGTGACCCATGGCGATGCCTGCTTGCCGAATATCATGGTGGAAAATGGCCGCTTTTCT
GGATTCATCGACTGTGGCCGGCTGGGTGTGGCGGACCGCTATCAGGACATAGCGTTGGCTACCCGTGATA
TTGCTGAAGAGCTTGGCGGCGAATGGGCTGACCGCTTCCTCGTGCTTTACGGTATCGCCGCTCCCGATTC
GCAGCGCATCGCCTTCTATCGCCTTCTTGACGAGTTCTTCTGAGCGGGACTCTGGGGTTCGAAATGACCG
ACCAAGCGACGCCCAACCTGCCATCACGAGATTTCGATTCCACCGCCGCCTTCTATGAAAGGTTGGGCTT
CGGAATCGTTTTCCGGGACGCCGGCTGGATGATCCTCCAGCGCGGGGATCTCATGCTGGAGTTCTTCGCC
CACCCCAACTTGTTTATTGCAGCTTATAATGGTTACAAATAAAGCAATAGCATCACAAATTTCACAAATA
AAGCATTTTTTTCACTGCATTCTAGTTGTGGTTTGTCCAAACTCATCAATGTATCTTATCATGTCTGTAT
ACCGTCGACCTCTAGCTAGAGCTTGGCGTAATCATGGTCATAGCTGTTTCCTGTGTGAAATTGTTATCCG
CTCACAATTCCACACAACATACGAGCCGGAAGCATAAAGTGTAAAGCCTGGGGTGCCTAATGAGTGAGCT
AACTCACATTAATTGCGTTGCGCTCACTGCCCGCTTTCCAGTCGGGAAACCTGTCGTGCCAGCTGCATTA
ATGAATCGGCCAACGCGCGGGGAGAGGCGGTTTGCGTATTGGGCGCTCTTCCGCTTCCTCGCTCACTGAC
TCGCTGCGCTCGGTCGTTCGGCTGCGGCGAGCGGTATCAGCTCACTCAAAGGCGGTAATACGGTTATCCA
CAGAATCAGGGGATAACGCAGGAAAGAACATGTGAGCAAAAGGCCAGCAAAAGGCCAGGAACCGTAAAAA
GGCCGCGTTGCTGGCGTTTTTCCATAGGCTCCGCCCCCCTGACGAGCATCACAAAAATCGACGCTCAAGT
CAGAGGTGGCGAAACCCGACAGGACTATAAAGATACCAGGCGTTTCCCCCTGGAAGCTCCCTCGTGCGCT
CTCCTGTTCCGACCCTGCCGCTTACCGGATACCTGTCCGCCTTTCTCCCTTCGGGAAGCGTGGCGCTTTC
TCATAGCTCACGCTGTAGGTATCTCAGTTCGGTGTAGGTCGTTCGCTCCAAGCTGGGCTGTGTGCACGAA
CCCCCCGTTCAGCCCGACCGCTGCGCCTTATCCGGTAACTATCGTCTTGAGTCCAACCCGGTAAGACACG
ACTTATCGCCACTGGCAGCAGCCACTGGTAACAGGATTAGCAGAGCGAGGTATGTAGGCGGTGCTACAGA
GTTCTTGAAGTGGTGGCCTAACTACGGCTACACTAGAAGAACAGTATTTGGTATCTGCGCTCTGCTGAAG
CCAGTTACCTTCGGAAAAAGAGTTGGTAGCTCTTGATCCGGCAAACAAACCACCGCTGGTAGCGGTGGTT
TTTTTGTTTGCAAGCAGCAGATTACGCGCAGAAAAAAAGGATCTCAAGAAGATCCTTTGATCTTTTCTAC
GGGGTCTGACGCTCAGTGGAACGAAAACTCACGTTAAGGGATTTTGGTCATGAGATTATCAAAAAGGATC
TTCACCTAGATCCTTTTAAATTAAAAATGAAGTTTTAAATCAATCTAAAGTATATATGAGTAAACTTGGT
CTGACAGTTACCAATGCTTAATCAGTGAGGCACCTATCTCAGCGATCTGTCTATTTCGTTCATCCATAGT
TGCCTGACTCCCCGTCGTGTAGATAACTACGATACGGGAGGGCTTACCATCTGGCCCCAGTGCTGCAATG
ATACCGCGAGACCCACGCTCACCGGCTCCAGATTTATCAGCAATAAACCAGCCAGCCGGAAGGGCCGAGC
GCAGAAGTGGTCCTGCAACTTTATCCGCCTCCATCCAGTCTATTAATTGTTGCCGGGAAGCTAGAGTAAG
TAGTTCGCCAGTTAATAGTTTGCGCAACGTTGTTGCCATTGCTACAGGCATCGTGGTGTCACGCTCGTCG
TTTGGTATGGCTTCATTCAGCTCCGGTTCCCAACGATCAAGGCGAGTTACATGATCCCCCATGTTGTGCA
AAAAAGCGGTTAGCTCCTTCGGTCCTCCGATCGTTGTCAGAAGTAAGTTGGCCGCAGTGTTATCACTCAT
GGTTATGGCAGCACTGCATAATTCTCTTACTGTCATGCCATCCGTAAGATGCTTTTCTGTGACTGGTGAG
TACTCAACCAAGTCATTCTGAGAATAGTGTATGCGGCGACCGAGTTGCTCTTGCCCGGCGTCAATACGGG
ATAATACCGCGCCACATAGCAGAACTTTAAAAGTGCTCATCATTGGAAAACGTTCTTCGGGGCGAAAACT
CTCAAGGATCTTACCGCTGTTGAGATCCAGTTCGATGTAACCCACTCGTGCACCCAACTGATCTTCAGCA
TCTTTTACTTTCACCAGCGTTTCTGGGTGAGCAAAAACAGGAAGGCAAAATGCCGCAAAAAAGGGAATAA
GGGCGACACGGAAATGTTGAATACTCATACTCTTCCTTTTTCAATATTATTGAAGCATTTATCAGGGTTA
TTGTCTCATGAGCGGATACATATTTGAATGTATTTAGAAAAATAAACAAATAGGGGTTCCGCGCACATTT
CCCCGAAAAGTGCCACCTGACGTC
Features (pLannotate 1.2.2; 21 found; start..end, strand, type, name):
     28..80      -  misc_feature   bom (fragment): basis of mobility region from pBR322
    235..614     +  enhancer       CMV enhancer: human cytomegalovirus immediate early enhancer
    615..818     +  promoter       CMV promoter: human cytomegalovirus (CMV) immediate early promoter
    814..847     +  LTR            5' LTR (truncated) (fragment): truncated 5' long terminal repeat (LTR) from HIV-1
    863..881     +  promoter       T7 promoter: promoter for bacteriophage T7 RNA polymerase
    988..1008    +  CDS            3xFLAG (fragment): three tandem FLAG® epitope tags, followed by an enterokinase cleavage site
   1012..2061    +  CDS            Atoh1: ATOH1_MOUSE - Also known as Ath1. Experimental evidence at protein level: Swiss-Prot protein existence level 1. Transcriptional regulator. Activates E box-dependent transcription in collaboration with TCF3/E47, but the activity is completely antagonized by the negative regulator of neurogenesis HES1. Plays a role in the differentiation of subsets of neural cells by activating E box-dependent transcription. From Mus musculus (Mouse).
   2102..2326    +  polyA_signal   bGH poly(A) signal: bovine growth hormone polyadenylation signal
   2330..2351    +  promoter       SV40 promoter (fragment): SV40 enhancer and early promoter
   2372..2800    +  rep_origin     f1 ori (sequence partly withheld): f1 bacteriophage origin of replication; arrow indicates direction of (+) strand synthesis
   2814..3143    +  promoter       SV40 promoter: SV40 enhancer and early promoter
   3210..4004    +  CDS            NeoR/KanR: aminoglycoside phosphotransferase from Tn5; aph(3')-II (or nptII); confers resistance to neomycin, kanamycin, and G418 (Geneticin®)
   4025..4183    +  CDS            ble (fragment): BLE_KLEPN - Experimental evidence at protein level: Swiss-Prot protein existence level 1. Binding protein with a strong affinity to the bleomycin family of antibiotics. Binds to CL990; an antimitotic-antibiotic compound. From Klebsiella pneumoniae.
   4178..4299    +  polyA_signal   SV40 poly(A) signal: SV40 polyadenylation signal
   4372..4388    -  protein_bind   lac operator: The lac repressor binds to the lac operator to inhibit transcription in E. coli. This inhibition can be relieved by adding lactose or isopropyl-β-D-thiogalactopyranoside (IPTG). lac repressor encoded by lacI
   4396..4426    -  promoter       lac promoter: promoter for the E. coli lac operon
   4441..4462    -  protein_bind   CAP binding site: CAP binding activates transcription in the presence of cAMP. E. coli catabolite activator protein
   4475..4567    -  CDS            lacI (fragment): lac repressor; lacI; The lac repressor binds to the lac operator to inhibit transcription in E. coli. This inhibition can be relieved by adding lactose or isopropyl-β-D-thiogalactopyranoside (IPTG).
   4750..5338    -  rep_origin     ori: high-copy-number ColE1/pMB1/pBR322/pUC origin of replication
   5509..6369    -  CDS            AmpR: β-lactamase; bla; confers resistance to ampicillin, carbenicillin, and related antibiotics
   6370..6474    -  promoter       AmpR promoter: bla
