[The description below was written by a language model from this plasmid's Addgene catalogue record and pLannotate feature annotations shown in this document.]
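Description:
FLAG-Atoh1 S331A is a mammalian expression plasmid built on the pcDNA3.1(+) backbone, about 6.5 kb in the sequenced record. It encodes mouse Atoh1 (also known as Math1), a basic helix-loop-helix transcription factor that activates E box-dependent transcription and drives differentiation of subsets of neural cells. The coding sequence carries a serine-to-alanine substitution at residue 331 and is fused at its N terminus to a tandem 2xFLAG epitope. The automated annotation picks this tag up only as a short partial match to a 3xFLAG element immediately upstream of the Atoh1 open reading frame. Expression is driven by the human cytomegalovirus immediate early enhancer and promoter and terminated by the bovine growth hormone polyadenylation signal. A T7 promoter lies between the CMV promoter and the insert and could support in vitro transcription.

The plasmid is propagated in E. coli through a high-copy ColE1/pUC-type origin with ampicillin selection from the β-lactamase gene, and it also contains an f1 origin for single-stranded DNA production. For selecting stably transfected mammalian cells, an SV40 early promoter drives the Tn5 neomycin phosphotransferase gene with an SV40 polyadenylation signal, conferring G418 resistance. Several small annotated fragments (HIV-1 LTR, ble, lacI, bom) appear to be short sequence matches or backbone remnants rather than functional elements.

The associated publication concerns destabilization of Atoh1 by the E3 ubiquitin ligase Huwe1 and casein kinase 1 during sensory hair cell development. This suggests that the alanine mutant serves to test whether serine 331 is a phosphorylation site affecting Atoh1 stability, with the FLAG tag allowing detection or immunoprecipitation. The record itself states only that the construct is murine Atoh1 with the S331A mutation.
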