Addgene plasmid #96928: FLAG-Atoh1 S331A
Purpose: Murine Atoh1 with S331A mutation
Depositing lab: Albert Edge. Depositing organization: Massachusetts Eye and Ear Infirmary. Publication: Destabilization of Atoh1 by E3 Ubiquitin Ligase Huwe1 and Casein Kinase 1 Is Essential for Normal Sensory Hair Cell Development. Cheng YF, Tong M, Edge AS. J Biol Chem. 2016 Sep 30;291(40):21096-21109. Epub 2016 Aug 19. 10.1074/jbc.M116.722124 PubMed 27542412.
Backbone
  Vector backbone: pcDNA3.1(+)
  Vector type: Mammalian Expression
  Selectable markers: Neomycin (select with G418)
Growth in bacteria
  Bacterial resistance: Ampicillin, 100 μg/mL
  Growth temperature: 37°C
  Growth strain: NEB Stable
  Copy number: Unknown
Gene/Insert
  Gene/Insert name: Atoh1
  Species: M. musculus (mouse)
  Mutation: Serine 331 changed to Alanine
  Entrez Gene: Atoh1 (a.k.a. Hath1, MATH-1, Math1, bHLHa14)
  Tag / fusion protein: 2xFLAG (N terminal on insert)
Terms and licenses: Academic/Nonprofit Terms; Industry Terms: Not Available to Industry
How to cite: FLAG-Atoh1 S331A was a gift from Albert Edge (Addgene plasmid # 96928 ; http://n2t.net/addgene:96928 ; RRID:Addgene_96928)
